Addgene plasmid #78129: 625_HOXD13 in pmiRGlo
Purpose: luciferase reporter for miRNA activity
Depositing lab: Heidi Schwarzenbach. Depositing organization: Universitaetsklinikum Hamburg-Eppendorf. Publication: Increased serum levels of circulating exosomal microRNA-373 in receptor-negative breast cancer patients. Eichelser C, Stuckrath I, Muller V, Milde-Langosch K, Wikman H, Pantel K, Schwarzenbach H. Oncotarget. 2014 Oct 30;5(20):9650-63. 10.18632/oncotarget.2520 PubMed 25333260.
Backbone
  Vector backbone: pmiRGlo
  Backbone manufacturer: Promega
  Vector type: Mammalian Expression, Luciferase
Growth in bacteria
  Bacterial resistance: Ampicillin, 100 μg/mL
  Growth temperature: 37°C
  Growth strain: DH5alpha
  Copy number: Unknown
Gene/Insert
  Gene/Insert name: HOXD13
  Species: H. sapiens (human)
  Mutation: 3'UTR containing miRNA binding sites
  Entrez Gene: HOXD13 (a.k.a. BDE, BDSD, HOX4I, SPD, SPD1)
  Promoter: PGK
  Tag / fusion protein: luciferase (N terminal on backbone)
  Cloning method: Restriction Enzyme; 5′ cloning site NheI (not destroyed); 3′ cloning site XbaI (not destroyed)
  Sequencing primers: 5′ Fluc-F1 (AGAAGCTGCGCGGTGGTGTTGTG); 3′ T7terminal
Terms and licenses: Academic/Nonprofit Terms; Industry Terms: Not Available to Industry
How to cite: 625_HOXD13 in pmiRGlo was a gift from Heidi Schwarzenbach (Addgene plasmid # 78129 ; http://n2t.net/addgene:78129 ; RRID:Addgene_78129)
