[The description below was written by a language model from this plasmid's Addgene catalogue record and pLannotate feature annotations shown in this document.]
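Description:
625_HOXD13 in pmiRGlo is a dual-luciferase reporter plasmid for measuring microRNA activity in mammalian cells. It is built on Promega's pmiRGlo backbone and propagated in E. coli through a high-copy ColE1/pUC-type origin with ampicillin selection (AmpR under its own bla promoter). A ColE1-derived cer site is also annotated, which helps keep the plasmid in monomeric form.

The primary reporter is the synthetic luc2 firefly luciferase gene, driven by the PGK promoter. According to the catalogue entry, a human HOXD13 3'UTR sequence containing miRNA binding sites was cloned between NheI and XbaI downstream of the luciferase coding region, so that it forms part of the reporter transcript's 3'UTR. The feature table does not annotate this insert. The gap between the end of luc2 and the multiple cloning site remnant is only a few dozen bases, which suggests the insert is a short target-site fragment rather than the full UTR, although the record gives no length. The "625" in the name may refer to the microRNA being tested, but the record does not state this. An SV40 poly(A) signal is annotated downstream of the cloning region, listed on the minus strand.

A second cassette uses the SV40 enhancer/early promoter to express human codon-optimised Renilla luciferase, followed directly by a neomycin phosphotransferase sequence and a synthetic poly(A) signal. This provides an internal normalisation control and a marker that could allow G418 selection in mammalian cells. When a microRNA binds the cloned HOXD13 sites, firefly luciferase output falls relative to Renilla, so the ratio of the two reports miRNA-mediated repression of this target. Several small fragment annotations (T7 terminator, M13 ori, bom, tnpA, large T antigen) are most likely backbone remnants with no function in the assay.
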