Features (pLannotate 1.2.2; 18 found; start..end, strand, type, name):
     17..66      +  CDS            SET1 (fragment): solubility-enhancement tag derived from T7 phage gene 10B
     74..93      +  terminator     T7 terminator (fragment): transcription terminator for bacteriophage T7 RNA polymerase
    115..236     -  polyA_signal   SV40 poly(A) signal: SV40 polyadenylation signal
    259..327     -  CDS            large T antigen (fragment): large T antigen from SV40 (simian virus 40)
    332..364     +  rep_origin     M13 ori (fragment): M13 bacteriophage origin of replication; arrow indicates direction of (+) strand synthesis
    365..416     -  misc_feature   bom (fragment): basis of mobility region from pBR322
    481..838     +  promoter       SV40 promoter: SV40 enhancer and early promoter
    889..1821    +  CDS            hRluc: Renilla luciferase human codon-optimized
   1872..2664    +  CDS            NeoR/KanR (fragment): aminoglycoside phosphotransferase from Tn5; aph(3')-II (or nptII); confers resistance to neomycin, kanamycin, and G418 (Geneticin®)
   2728..2776    +  polyA_signal   poly(A) signal: synthetic polyadenylation signal
   2797..2889    -  CDS            tnpA (fragment): TN5P_ECOLX - Also known as tnp. Experimental evidence at protein level: Swiss-Prot protein existence level 1. Mediates transposition of transposon Tn5 by a 'cut and paste' mechanism. First, the monomeric transposase binds the 19 bp inverted DNA repeats flanking the transposon. Then, dimerization of the DNA- bound transposase creates a synaptic DNA complex. After nicking of the first DNA strand, excision of the transposon proceeds through a series of intermediates. The transposase then mediates the insertion of the transposon at a new site by strand transfer. The activity of the wild- type tran
   2932..3036    +  promoter       AmpR promoter: bla
   3037..3897    +  CDS            AmpR: β-lactamase; bla; confers resistance to ampicillin, carbenicillin, and related antibiotics
   4055..4643    -  rep_origin     ori: high-copy-number ColE1/pMB1/pBR322/pUC origin of replication
   4759..5042    +  misc_feature   cer region: ColE1-derived recombination site that helps to maintain plasmids as monomers
   5099..5598    +  promoter       PGK promoter: mouse phosphoglycerate kinase 1 promoter
   5645..7297    +  CDS            luciferase: firefly luciferase synthetic luc2 version of the luciferase gene
   7369..10      +  misc_feature   MCS (fragment) (across the origin): pUC18/19 multiple cloning site
>Addgene plasmid #78129 | 625_HOXD13 in pmiRGlo | addgene full sequence | sequence record 146872 | Addgene assembled sequence
CATGCAAGCTGATCCGGCTGCTAACAAAGCCCGAAAGGAAGCTGAGTTGGCTGCTGCCACCGCTGAGCAA
TAACTAGCATAACCCCTTGGGGCGGCCGCTTCGAGCAGACATGATAAGATACATTGATGAGTTTGGACAA
ACCACAACTAGAATGCAGTGAAAAAAATGCTTTATTTGTGAAATTTGTGATGCTATTGCTTTATTTGTAA
CCATTATAAGCTGCAATAAACAAGTTAACAACAACAATTGCATTCATTTTATGTTTCAGGTTCAGGGGGA
GATGTGGGAGGTTTTTTTAAGCAAGTAAAACCTCTACAAATGTGGTAAAATCGAATTTTAACAAAATATT
AACGCTTACAATTTCCTGATGCGGTATTTTCTCCTTACGCATCTGTGCGGTATTTCACACCGCATACGCG
GATCTGCGCAGCACCATGGCCTGAAATAACCTCTGAAAGAGGAACTTGGTTAGGTACCTTCTGAGGCGGA
AAGAACCAGCTGTGGAATGTGTGTCAGTTAGGGTGTGGAAAGTCCCCAGGCTCCCCAGCAGGCAGAAGTA
TGCAAAGCATGCATCTCAATTAGTCAGCAACCAGGTGTGGAAAGTCCCCAGGCTCCCCAGCAGGCAGAAG
TATGCAAAGCATGCATCTCAATTAGTCAGCAACCATAGTCCCGCCCCTAACTCCGCCCATCCCGCCCCTA
ACTCCGCCCAGTTCCGCCCATTCTCCGCCCCATGGCTGACTAATTTTTTTTATTTATGCAGAGGCCGAGG
CCGCCTCGGCCTCTGAGCTATTCCAGAAGTAGTGAGGAGGCTTTTTTGGAGGCCTAGGCTTTTGCAAAAA
GCTTGATTCTTCTGACACAACAGTCTCGAACCAAAGGCTGGAGCCACCATGGCTTCCAAGGTGTACGACC
CCGAGCAACGCAAACGCATGATCACTGGGCCTCAGTGGTGGGCTCGCTGCAAGCAAATGAACGTGCTGGA
CTCCTTCATCAACTACTATGATTCCGAGAAGCACGCCGAGAACGCCGTGATTTTTCTGCATGGTAACGCT
GCCTCCAGCTACCTGTGGAGGCACGTCGTGCCTCACATCGAGCCCGTGGCTAGATGCATCATCCCTGATC
TGATCGGAATGGGTAAGTCCGGCAAGAGCGGGAATGGCTCATATCGCCTCCTGGATCACTACAAGTACCT
CACCGCTTGGTTCGAGCTGCTGAACCTTCCAAAGAAAATCATCTTTGTGGGCCACGACTGGGGGGCTTGT
CTGGCCTTTCACTACTCCTACGAGCACCAAGACAAGATCAAGGCCATCGTCCATGCTGAGAGTGTCGTGG
ACGTGATCGAGTCCTGGGACGAGTGGCCTGACATCGAGGAGGATATCGCCCTGATCAAGAGCGAAGAGGG
CGAGAAAATGGTGCTTGAGAATAACTTCTTCGTCGAGACCATGCTCCCAAGCAAGATCATGCGGAAACTG
GAGCCTGAGGAGTTCGCTGCCTACCTGGAGCCATTCAAGGAGAAGGGCGAGGTTAGACGGCCTACCCTCT
CCTGGCCTCGCGAGATCCCTCTCGTTAAGGGAGGCAAGCCCGACGTCGTCCAGATTGTCCGCAACTACAA
CGCCTACCTTCGGGCCAGCGACGATCTGCCTAAGATGTTCATCGAGTCCGACCCTGGGTTCTTTTCCAAC
GCTATTGTCGAGGGAGCTAAGAAGTTCCCTAACACCGAGTTCGTGAAGGTGAAGGGCCTCCACTTCAGCC
AGGAGGACGCTCCAGATGAAATGGGTAAGTACATCAAGAGCTTCGTGGAGCGCGTGCTGAAGAACGAGCA
GACCGGTGGTGGGAGCGGAGGTGGCGGATCAGGTGGCGGAGGCTCCGGAGGGATTGAACAAGATGGATTG
CACGCAGGTTCTCCGGCCGCTTGGGTGGAGAGGCTATTCGGCTATGACTGGGCACAACAGACAATCGGCT
GCTCTGATGCCGCCGTGTTCCGGCTGTCAGCGCAGGGGCGCCCGGTTCTTTTTGTCAAGACCGACCTGTC
CGGTGCCCTGAATGAACTGCAGGACGAGGCAGCGCGGCTATCGTGGCTGGCCACGACGGGCGTTCCTTGC
GCAGCTGTGCTCGACGTTGTCACTGAAGCGGGAAGGGACTGGCTGCTATTGGGCGAAGTGCCGGGGCAGG
ATCTCCTGTCATCTCACCTTGCTCCTGCCGAGAAAGTATCCATCATGGCTGATGCAATGCGGCGGCTGCA
TACGCTTGATCCGGCTACCTGCCCATTCGACCACCAAGCGAAACATCGCATCGAGCGAGCACGTACTCGG
ATGGAAGCCGGTCTTGTCGATCAGGATGATCTGGACGAAGAGCATCAGGGGCTCGCGCCAGCCGAACTGT
TCGCCAGGCTCAAGGCGCGCATGCCCGACGGCGAGGATCTCGTCGTGACCCATGGCGATGCCTGCTTGCC
GAATATCATGGTGGAAAATGGCCGCTTTTCTGGATTCATCGACTGTGGCCGGCTGGGTGTGGCGGACCGC
TATCAGGACATAGCGTTGGCTACCCGTGATATTGCTGAAGAGCTTGGCGGCGAATGGGCTGACCGCTTCC
TCGTGCTTTACGGTATCGCCGCTCCCGATTCGCAGCGCATCGCCTTCTATCGCCTTCTTGACGAGTTCTT
CTGAGCGGGACTCTGGGGTTCGAAATGACCGACCAAGCGACGCCCAACCTGCCATCACGATGGCCGCAAT
AAAATATCTTTATTTTCATTACATCTGTGTGTTGGTTTTTTGTGTGAATCGATAGCGATAAGGATCCTCT
TTGCGCTTGCGTTTTCCCTTGTCCAGATAGCCCAGTAGCTGACATTCATCCGGGGTCAGCACCGTTTCTG
CGGACTGGCTTTCTACGTAATGGTTTCTTAGACGTCAGGTGGCACTTTTCGGGGAAATGTGCGCGGAACC
CCTATTTGTTTATTTTTCTAAATACATTCAAATATGTATCCGCTCATGAGACAATAACCCTGATAAATGC
TTCAATAATATTGAAAAAGGAAGAGTATGAGTATTCAACATTTCCGTGTCGCCCTTATTCCCTTTTTTGC
GGCATTTTGCCTTCCTGTTTTTGCTCACCCAGAAACGCTGGTGAAAGTAAAAGATGCTGAAGATCAGTTG
GGTGCACGAGTGGGTTACATCGAACTGGATCTCAACAGCGGTAAGATCCTTGAGAGTTTTCGCCCCGAAG
AACGTTTTCCAATGATGAGCACTTTCAAAGTTCTGCTATGTGGCGCGGTATTATCCCGTATTGACGCCGG
GCAAGAGCAACTCGGTCGCCGCATACACTATTCTCAGAATGACTTGGTTGAGTACTCACCAGTCACAGAA
AAGCATCTTACGGATGGCATGACAGTAAGAGAATTATGCAGTGCTGCCATAACCATGAGTGATAACACTG
CGGCCAACTTACTTCTGACAACTATCGGAGGACCGAAGGAGCTAACCGCTTTTTTGCACAACATGGGGGA
TCATGTAACTCGCCTTGATCGTTGGGAACCGGAGCTGAATGAAGCCATACCAAACGACGAGCGTGACACC
ACGATGCCTGTAGCAATGGCAACAACGTTGCGCAAACTATTAACTGGCGAACTACTTACTCTAGCTTCCC
GGCAACAATTAATAGACTGGATGGAGGCGGATAAAGTTGCAGGACCACTTCTGCGCTCGGCCCTTCCGGC
TGGCTGGTTTATTGCTGATAAATCTGGAGCCGGTGAGCGTGGGTCTCGCGGTATCATTGCAGCACTGGGG
CCAGATGGTAAGCCCTCCCGTATCGTAGTTATCTACACGACGGGGAGTCAGGCAACTATGGATGAACGAA
ATAGACAGATCGCTGAGATAGGTGCCTCACTGATTAAGCATTGGTAATTCGAAATGACCGACCAAGCGAC
GCCCAACCGGTATCAGCTCACTCAAAGGCGGTAATACGGTTATCCACAGAATCAGGGGATAACGCAGGAA
AGAACATGTGAGCAAAAGGCCAGCAAAAGGCCAGGAACCGTAAAAAGGCCGCGTTGCTGGCGTTTTTCCA
TAGGCTCCGCCCCCCTGACGAGCATCACAAAAATCGACGCTCAAGTCAGAGGTGGCGAAACCCGACAGGA
CTATAAAGATACCAGGCGTTTCCCCCTGGAAGCTCCCTCGTGCGCTCTCCTGTTCCGACCCTGCCGCTTA
CCGGATACCTGTCCGCCTTTCTCCCTTCGGGAAGCGTGGCGCTTTCTCATAGCTCACGCTGTAGGTATCT
CAGTTCGGTGTAGGTCGTTCGCTCCAAGCTGGGCTGTGTGCACGAACCCCCCGTTCAGCCCGACCGCTGC
GCCTTATCCGGTAACTATCGTCTTGAGTCCAACCCGGTAAGACACGACTTATCGCCACTGGCAGCAGCCA
CTGGTAACAGGATTAGCAGAGCGAGGTATGTAGGCGGTGCTACAGAGTTCTTGAAGTGGTGGCCTAACTA
CGGCTACACTAGAAGGACAGTATTTGGTATCTGCGCTCTGCTGAAGCCAGTTACCTTCGGAAAAAGAGTT
GGTAGCTCTTGATCCGGCAAACAAACCACCGCTGGTAGCGGTGGTTTTTTTGTTTGCAAGCAGCAGATTA
CGCGCAGAAAAAAAGGATTTCAAGAAGATCCTTTGATCTTTTCTACGGGGTCTGACGCTCAGTGGAACGA
AAACTCACGTTAAGGGATTTTGGTCATGAGATTATCAAAAAGGATCTTCACCTAGATCCTTTTATAGTCC
GGAAATACAGGAACGCACGCTGGATGGCCCTTCGCTGGGATGGTGAAACCATGAAAAATGGCAGCTTCAG
TGGATTAAGTGGGGGTAATGTGGCCTGTACCCTCTGGTTGCATAGGTATTCATACGGTTAAAATTTATCA
GGCGCGATTGCGGCAGTTTTTCGGGTGGTTTGTTGCCATTTTTACCTGTCTGCTGCCGTGATCGCGCTGA
ACGCGTTTTAGCGGTGCGTACAATTAAGGGATTATGGTAAATCCACTTACTGTCTGCCCTCGTAGCCATC
GAGATAAACCGCAGTACTCCGGCCACGATGCGTCCGGCGTAGAGGATCGAGATCTACCGGGTAGGGGAGG
CGCTTTTCCCAAGGCAGTCTGGAGCATGCGCTTTAGCAGCCCCGCTGGGCACTTGGCGCTACACAAGTGG
CCTCTGGCCTCGCACACATTCCACATCCACCGGTAGGCGCCAACCGGCTCCGTTCTTTGGTGGCCCCTTC
GCGCCACCTTCTACTCCTCCCCTAGTCAGGAAGTTCCCCCCCGCCCCGCAGCTCGCGTCGTGCAGGACGT
GACAAATGGAAGTAGCACGTCTCACTAGTCTCGTGCAGATGGACAGCACCGCTGAGCAATGGAAGCGGGT
AGGCCTTTGGGGCAGCGGCCAATAGCAGCTTTGCTCCTTCGCTTTCTGGGCTCAGAGGCTGGGAAGGGGT
GGGTCCGGGGGCGGGCTCAGGGGCGGGCTCAGGGGCGGGGCGGGCGCCCGAAGGTCCTCCGGAGGCCCGG
CATTCTGCACGCTTCAAAAGCGCACGTCTGCCGCGCTGTTCTCCTCTTCCTCATCTCCGGGCCTTTCGAC
CTGCAGCCCAAGCTTGGCAATCCGGTACTGTTGGTAAAGCCACCATGGAAGATGCCAAAAACATTAAGAA
GGGCCCAGCGCCATTCTACCCACTCGAAGACGGGACCGCCGGCGAGCAGCTGCACAAAGCCATGAAGCGC
TACGCCCTGGTGCCCGGCACCATCGCCTTTACCGACGCACATATCGAGGTGGACATTACCTACGCCGAGT
ACTTCGAGATGAGCGTTCGGCTGGCAGAAGCTATGAAGCGCTATGGGCTGAATACAAACCATCGGATCGT
GGTGTGCAGCGAGAATAGCTTGCAGTTCTTCATGCCCGTGTTGGGTGCCCTGTTCATCGGTGTGGCTGTG
GCCCCAGCTAACGACATCTACAACGAGCGCGAGCTGCTGAACAGCATGGGCATCAGCCAGCCCACCGTCG
TATTCGTGAGCAAGAAAGGGCTGCAAAAGATCCTCAACGTGCAAAAGAAGCTACCGATCATACAAAAGAT
CATCATCATGGATAGCAAGACCGACTACCAGGGCTTCCAAAGCATGTACACCTTCGTGACTTCCCATTTG
CCACCCGGCTTCAACGAGTACGACTTCGTGCCCGAGAGCTTCGACCGGGACAAAACCATCGCCCTGATCA
TGAACAGTAGTGGCAGTACCGGATTGCCCAAGGGCGTAGCCCTACCGCACCGCACCGCTTGTGTCCGATT
CAGTCATGCCCGCGACCCCATCTTCGGCAACCAGATCATCCCCGACACCGCTATCCTCAGCGTGGTGCCA
TTTCACCACGGCTTCGGCATGTTCACCACGCTGGGCTACTTGATCTGCGGCTTTCGGGTCGTGCTCATGT
ACCGCTTCGAGGAGGAGCTATTCTTGCGCAGCTTGCAAGACTATAAGATTCAATCTGCCCTGCTGGTGCC
CACACTATTTAGCTTCTTCGCTAAGAGCACTCTCATCGACAAGTACGACCTAAGCAACTTGCACGAGATC
GCCAGCGGCGGGGCGCCGCTCAGCAAGGAGGTAGGTGAGGCCGTGGCCAAACGCTTCCACCTACCAGGCA
TCCGCCAGGGCTACGGCCTGACAGAAACAACCAGCGCCATTCTGATCACCCCCGAAGGGGACGACAAGCC
TGGCGCAGTAGGCAAGGTGGTGCCCTTCTTCGAGGCTAAGGTGGTGGACTTGGACACCGGTAAGACACTG
GGTGTGAACCAGCGCGGCGAGCTGTGCGTCCGTGGCCCCATGATCATGAGCGGCTACGTTAACAACCCCG
AGGCTACAAACGCTCTCATCGACAAGGACGGCTGGCTGCACAGCGGCGACATCGCCTACTGGGACGAGGA
CGAGCACTTCTTCATCGTGGACCGGCTGAAGAGCCTGATCAAATACAAGGGCTACCAGGTAGCCCCAGCC
GAACTGGAGAGCATCCTGCTGCAACACCCCAACATCTTCGACGCCGGGGTCGCCGGCCTGCCCGACGACG
ATGCCGGCGAGCTGCCCGCCGCAGTCGTCGTGCTGGAACACGGTAAAACCATGACCGAGAAGGAGATCGT
GGACTATGTGGCCAGCCAGGTTACAACCGCCAAGAAGCTGCGCGGTGGTGTTGTGTTCGTGGACGAGGTG
CCTAAAGGACTGACCGGCAAGTTGGACGCCCGCAAGATCCGCGAGATTCTCATTAAGGCCAAGAAGGGCG
GCAAGATCGCCGTGTAATTCTAGTTGTTTAAACGAGCTCGCTAGCGGAAAGACTTGAATATGTATTTAAT
TCCCCCCACCCCCTGCCATCTAGAGTCGACCTGCAGG
