>Addgene plasmid #78129 | 625_HOXD13 in pmiRGlo | depositor partial sequence | sequence record 146621 | mir625_for_HOXD13
CTAGCGGAAAGACTTGAATATGTATTTAATTCCCCCCACCCCCTGCCAT
