>Addgene plasmid #78129 | 625_HOXD13 in pmiRGlo | addgene partial sequence | sequence record 146824 | Fluc-F1 5'-AGAAGCTGCGCGGTGGTGTTGTG-3'
AAGGACTGACCGGCAAGTTGGACGCCCGCAAGATCCGCGAGATTCTCATTAAGGCCAAGAAGGGCGGCAA
GATCGCCGTGTAATTCTAGTTGTTTAAACGAGCTCGCTAGCGGAAAGACTTGAATATGTATTTAATTCCC
CCCACCCCCTGCCATCTAGAGTCGACCTGCAGGCATGCAAGCTGATCCGGCTGCTAACAAAGCCCGAAAG
GAAGCTGAGTTGGCTGCTGCCACCGCTGAGCAATAACTAGCATAACCCCTTGGGGCGGCCGCTTCGAGCA
GACATGATAAGATACATTGATGAGTTTGGACAAACCACAACTAGAATGCAGTGAAAAAAATGCTTTATTT
GTGAAATTTGTGATGCTATTGCTTTATTTGTAACCATTATAAGCTGCAATAAACAAGTTAACAACAACAA
TTGCATTCATTTTATGTTTCAGGTTCAGGGGGAGATGTGGGAGGTTTTTTTAAGCAAGTAAAACCTCTAC
AAATGTGGTAAAATCGAATTTTAACAAAATATTAACGCTTACAATTTCCTGATGCGGTATTTTCTCCTTA
CGCATCTGTGCGGTATTTCACACCGCATACGCGGATCTGCGCAGCACCATGGCCTGAAATAACCTCTGAA
AGAGGAACTTGGTTAGGTACCTTCTGAGGCGGAAAGAACCAGCTGTGGAATGTGTGTCAGTTAGGGTGTG
GAAAGTCCCCAGGCTCCCCAGCAGGCAGAAGTATGCAAAGCATGCATCTCAATTAGTCAGCAACCAGGTG
TGGAAAGTCCCCAGGCTCCCCAGCAGGCAGAAGTATGCAAAGCATGCA
