>Addgene plasmid #78129 | 625_HOXD13 in pmiRGlo | addgene partial sequence | sequence record 146869 | EBV-rev 5'-GTGGTTTGTCCAAACTCATC-3'
CAGCCAACTCAGCTTCCTTTCGGGCTTTGTTAGCAGCCGGATCAGCTTGCATGCCTGCAGGTCGACTCTA
GATGGCAGGGGGTGGGGGGAATTAAATACATATTCAAGTCTTTCCGCTAGCGAGCTCGTTTAAACAACTA
GAATTACACGGCGATCTTGCCGCCCTTCTTGGCCTTAATGAGAATCTCGCGGATCTTGCGGGCGTCCAAC
TTGCCGGTCAGTCCTTTAGGCACCTCGTCCACGAACACAACACCACCGCGCAGCTTCTTGGCGGTTGTAA
CCTGGCTGGCCACATAGTCCACGATCTCCTTCTCGGTCATGGTTTTACCGTGTTCCAGCACGACGACTGC
GGCGGGCAGCTCGCCGGCATCGTCGTCGGGCAGGCCGGCGACCCCGGCGTCGAAGATGTTGGGGTGTTGC
AGCAGGATGCTCTCCAGTTCGGCTGGGGCTACCTGGTAGCCCTTGTATTTGATCAGGCTCTTCAGCCGGT
CCACGATGAAGAAGTGCTCGTCCTCGTCCCAGTAGGCGATGTCGCCGCTGTGCAGCCAGCCGTCCTTGTC
GATGAGAGCGTTTGTAGCCTCGGGGTTGTTAACGTAGCCGCTCATGATCATGGGGCCACGGACGCACAGC
TCGCCGCGCTGGTTCACACCCAGTGTCTTACCGGTGTCCAAGTCCACCACCTTAGCCTCGAAGAA
